>Addgene plasmid #127907 | pX330 Human 3' HP1a gRNA | addgene full sequence | sequence record 249786 | Addgene NGS Result
GAGGGCCTATTTCCCATGATTCCTTCATATTTGCATATACGATACAAGGCTGTTAGAGAGATAATTGGAA
TTAATTTGACTGTAAACACAAAGATATTAGTACAAAATACGTGACGTAGAAAGTAATAATTTCTTGGGTA
GTTTGCAGTTTTAAAATTATGTTTTAAAATGGACTATCATATGCTTACCGTAACTTGAAAGTATTTCGAT
TTCTTGGCTTTATATATCTTGTGGAAAGGACGAAACACCGACAGCAAAGAGCTAAAGGAGGTTTTAGAGC
TAGAAATAGCAAGTTAAAATAAGGCTAGTCCGTTATCAACTTGAAAAAGTGGCACCGAGTCGGTGCTTTT
TTGTTTTAGAGCTAGAAATAGCAAGTTAAAATAAGGCTAGTCCGTTTTTAGCGCGTGCGCCAATTCTGCA
GACAAATGGCTCTAGAGGTACCCGTTACATAACTTACGGTAAATGGCCCGCCTGGCTGACCGCCCAACGA
CCCCCGCCCATTGACGTCAATAGTAACGCCAATAGGGACTTTCCATTGACGTCAATGGGTGGAGTATTTA
CGGTAAACTGCCCACTTGGCAGTACATCAAGTGTATCATATGCCAAGTACGCCCCCTATTGACGTCAATG
ACGGTAAATGGCCCGCCTGGCATTGTGCCCAGTACATGACCTTATGGGACTTTCCTACTTGGCAGTACAT
CTACGTATTAGTCATCGCTATTACCATGGTCGAGGTGAGCCCCACGTTCTGCTTCACTCTCCCCATCTCC
CCCCCCTCCCCACCCCCAATTTTGTATTTATTTATTTTTTAATTATTTTGTGCAGCGATGGGGGCGGGGG
GGGGGGGGGGGCGCGCGCCRGGCGGGGCGGGGCGGGGCGRGGGGCGGGGCGGGGCGAGGCGGAGAGGTGC
GGCGGCAGCCAATCAGAGCGGCGCGCTCCGAAAGTTTCCTTTTATGGCGAGGCGGCGGCGGCGGCGGCCC
TATAAAAAGCGAAGCGCGCGGCGGGCGGGAGTCGCTGCGCGCTGCCTTCGCCCCGTGCCCCGCTCCGCCG
CCGCCTCGCGCCGCCCGCCCCGGCTCTGACTGACCGCGTTACTCCCACAGGTGAGCGGGCGGGACGGCCC
TTCTCCTCCGGGCTGTAATTAGCTGAGCAAGAGGTAAGGGTTTAAGGGATGGTTGGTTGGTGGGGTATTA
ATGTTTAATTACCTGGAGCACCTGCCTGAAATCACTTTTTTTCAGGTTGGACCGGTGCCACCATGGACTA
TAAGGACCACGACGGAGACTACAAGGATCATGATATTGATTACAAAGACGATGACGATAAGATGGCCCCA
AAGAAGAAGCGGAAGGTCGGTATCCACGGAGTCCCAGCAGCCGACAAGAAGTACAGCATCGGCCTGGACA
TCGGCACCAACTCTGTGGGCTGGGCCGTGATCACCGACGAGTACAAGGTGCCCAGCAAGAAATTCAAGGT
GCTGGGCAACACCGACCGGCACAGCATCAAGAAGAACCTGATCGGAGCCCTGCTGTTCGACAGCGGCGAA
ACAGCCGAGGCCACCCGGCTGAAGAGAACCGCCAGAAGAAGATACACCAGACGGAAGAACCGGATCTGCT
ATCTGCAAGAGATCTTCAGCAACGAGATGGCCAAGGTGGACGACAGCTTCTTCCACAGACTGGAAGAGTC
CTTCCTGGTGGAAGAGGATAAGAAGCACGAGCGGCACCCCATCTTCGGCAACATCGTGGACGAGGTGGCC
TACCACGAGAAGTACCCCACCATCTACCACCTGAGAAAGAAACTGGTGGACAGCACCGACAAGGCCGACC
TGCGGCTGATCTATCTGGCCCTGGCCCACATGATCAAGTTCCGGGGCCACTTCCTGATCGAGGGCGACCT
GAACCCCGACAACAGCGACGTGGACAAGCTGTTCATCCAGCTGGTGCAGACCTACAACCAGCTGTTCGAG
GAAAACCCCATCAACGCCAGCGGCGTGGACGCCAAGGCCATCCTGTCTGCCAGACTGAGCAAGAGCAGAC
GGCTGGAAAATCTGATCGCCCAGCTGCCCGGCGAGAAGAAGAATGGCCTGTTCGGAAACCTGATTGCCCT
GAGCCTGGGCCTGACCCCCAACTTCAAGAGCAACTTCGACCTGGCCGAGGATGCCAAACTGCAGCTGAGC
AAGGACACCTACGACGACGACCTGGACAACCTGCTGGCCCAGATCGGCGACCAGTACGCCGACCTGTTTC
TGGCCGCCAAGAACCTGTCCGACGCCATCCTGCTGAGCGACATCCTGAGAGTGAACACCGAGATCACCAA
GGCCCCCCTGAGCGCCTCTATGATCAAGAGATACGACGAGCACCACCAGGACCTGACCCTGCTGAAAGCT
CTCGTGCGGCAGCAGCTGCCTGAGAAGTACAAAGAGATTTTCTTCGACCAGAGCAAGAACGGCTACGCCG
GCTACATTGACGGCGGAGCCAGCCAGGAAGAGTTCTACAAGTTCATCAAGCCCATCCTGGAAAAGATGGA
CGGCACCGAGGAACTGCTCGTGAAGCTGAACAGAGAGGACCTGCTGCGGAAGCAGCGGACCTTCGACAAC
GGCAGCATCCCCCACCAGATCCACCTGGGAGAGCTGCACGCCATTCTGCGGCGGCAGGAAGATTTTTACC
CATTCCTGAAGGACAACCGGGAAAAGATCGAGAAGATCCTGACCTTCCGCATCCCCTACTACGTGGGCCC
TCTGGCCAGGGGAAACAGCAGATTCGCCTGGATGACCAGAAAGAGCGAGGAAACCATCACCCCCTGGAAC
TTCGAGGAAGTGGTGGACAAGGGCGCTTCCGCCCAGAGCTTCATCGAGCGGATGACCAACTTCGATAAGA
ACCTGCCCAACGAGAAGGTGCTGCCCAAGCACAGCCTGCTGTACGAGTACTTCACCGTGTATAACGAGCT
GACCAAAGTGAAATACGTGACCGAGGGAATGAGAAAGCCCGCCTTCCTGAGCGGCGAGCAGAAAAAGGCC
ATCGTGGACCTGCTGTTCAAGACCAACCGGAAAGTGACCGTGAAGCAGCTGAAAGAGGACTACTTCAAGA
AAATCGAGTGCTTCGACTCCGTGGAAATCTCCGGCGTGGAAGATCGGTTCAACGCCTCCCTGGGCACATA
CCACGATCTGCTGAAAATTATCAAGGACAAGGACTTCCTGGACAATGAGGAAAACGAGGACATTCTGGAA
GATATCGTGCTGACCCTGACACTGTTTGAGGACAGAGAGATGATCGAGGAACGGCTGAAAACCTATGCCC
ACCTGTTCGACGACAAAGTGATGAAGCAGCTGAAGCGGCGGAGATACACCGGCTGGGGCAGGCTGAGCCG
GAAGCTGATCAACGGCATCCGGGACAAGCAGTCCGGCAAGACAATCCTGGATTTCCTGAAGTCCGACGGC
TTCGCCAACAGAAACTTCATGCAGCTGATCCACGACGACAGCCTGACCTTTAAAGAGGACATCCAGAAAG
CCCAGGTGTCCGGCCAGGGCGATAGCCTGCACGAGCACATTGCCAATCTGGCCGGCAGCCCCGCCATTAA
GAAGGGCATCCTGCAGACAGTGAAGGTGGTGGACGAGCTCGTGAAAGTGATGGGCCGGCACAAGCCCGAG
AACATCGTGATCGAAATGGCCAGAGAGAACCAGACCACCCAGAAGGGACAGAAGAACAGCCGCGAGAGAA
TGAAGCGGATCGAAGAGGGCATCAAAGAGCTGGGCAGCCAGATCCTGAAAGAACACCCCGTGGAAAACAC
CCAGCTGCAGAACGAGAAGCTGTACCTGTACTACCTGCAGAATGGGCGGGATATGTACGTGGACCAGGAA
CTGGACATCAACCGGCTGTCCGACTACGATGTGGACCATATCGTGCCTCAGAGCTTTCTGAAGGACGACT
CCATCGACAACAAGGTGCTGACCAGAAGCGACAAGAACCGGGGCAAGAGCGACAACGTGCCCTCCGAAGA
GGTCGTGAAGAAGATGAAGAACTACTGGCGGCAGCTGCTGAACGCCAAGCTGATTACCCAGAGAAAGTTC
GACAATCTGACCAAGGCCGAGAGAGGCGGCCTGAGCGAACTGGATAAGGCCGGCTTCATCAAGAGACAGC
TGGTGGAAACCCGGCAGATCACAAAGCACGTGGCACAGATCCTGGACTCCCGGATGAACACTAAGTACGA
CGAGAATGACAAGCTGATCCGGGAAGTGAAAGTGATCACCCTGAAGTCCAAGCTGGTGTCCGATTTCCGG
AAGGATTTCCAGTTTTACAAAGTGCGCGAGATCAACAACTACCACCACGCCCACGACGCCTACCTGAACG
CCGTCGTGGGAACCGCCCTGATCAAAAAGTACCCTAAGCTGGAAAGCGAGTTCGTGTACGGCGACTACAA
GGTGTACGACGTGCGGAAGATGATCGCCAAGAGCGAGCAGGAAATCGGCAAGGCTACCGCCAAGTACTTC
TTCTACAGCAACATCATGAACTTTTTCAAGACCGAGATTACCCTGGCCAACGGCGAGATCCGGAAGCGGC
CTCTGATCGAGACAAACGGCGAAACCGGGGAGATCGTGTGGGATAAGGGCCGGGATTTTGCCACCGTGCG
GAAAGTGCTGAGCATGCCCCAAGTGAATATCGTGAAAAAGACCGAGGTGCAGACAGGCGGCTTCAGCAAA
GAGTCTATCCTGCCCAAGAGGAACAGCGATAAGCTGATCGCCAGAAAGAAGGACTGGGACCCTAAGAAGT
ACGGCGGCTTCGACAGCCCCACCGTGGCCTATTCTGTGCTGGTGGTGGCCAAAGTGGAAAAGGGCAAGTC
CAAGAAACTGAAGAGTGTGAAAGAGCTGCTGGGGATCACCATCATGGAAAGAAGCAGCTTCGAGAAGAAT
CCCATCGACTTTCTGGAAGCCAAGGGCTACAAAGAAGTGAAAAAGGACCTGATCATCAAGCTGCCTAAGT
ACTCCCTGTTCGAGCTGGAAAACGGCCGGAAGAGAATGCTGGCCTCTGCCGGCGAACTGCAGAAGGGAAA
CGAACTGGCCCTGCCCTCCAAATATGTGAACTTCCTGTACCTGGCCAGCCACTATGAGAAGCTGAAGGGC
TCCCCCGAGGATAATGAGCAGAAACAGCTGTTTGTGGAACAGCACAAGCACTACCTGGACGAGATCATCG
AGCAGATCAGCGAGTTCTCCAAGAGAGTGATCCTGGCCGACGCTAATCTGGACAAAGTGCTGTCCGCCTA
CAACAAGCACCGGGATAAGCCCATCAGAGAGCAGGCCGAGAATATCATCCACCTGTTTACCCTGACCAAT
CTGGGAGCCCCTGCCGCCTTCAAGTACTTTGACACCACCATCGACCGGAAGAGGTACACCAGCACCAAAG
AGGTGCTGGACGCCACCCTGATCCACCAGAGCATCACCGGCCTGTACGAGACACGGATCGACCTGTCTCA
GCTGGGAGGCGACAAAAGGCCGGCGGCCACGAAAAAGGCCGGCCAGGCAAAAAAGAAAAAGTAAGAATTC
CTAGAGCTCGCTGATCAGCCTCGACTGTGCCTTCTAGTTGCCAGCCATCTGTTGTTTGCCCCTCCCCCGT
GCCTTCCTTGACCCTGGAAGGTGCCACTCCCACTGTCCTTTCCTAATAAAATGAGGAAATTGCATCGCAT
TGTCTGAGTAGGTGTCATTCTATTCTGGGGGGTGGGGTGGGGCAGGACAGCAAGGGGGAGGATTGGGAAG
AGAATAGCAGGCATGCTGGGGAGCGGCCGCAGGAACCCCTAGTGATGGAGTTGGCCACTCCCTCTCTGCG
CGCTCGCTCGCTCACTGAGGCCGGGCGACCAAAGGTCGCCCGACGCCCGGGCTTTGCCCGGGCGGCCTCA
GTGAGCGAGCGAGCGCGCAGCTGCCTGCAGGGGCGCCTGATGCGGTATTTTCTCCTTACGCATCTGTGCG
GTATTTCACACCGCATA
[95 nt withheld, positions 5968-6062]
T
[46 nt withheld, positions 6064-6109]
C
[141 nt withheld, positions 6111-6251]
CCTTTGACGTTGGAGTCCACGTTCTTT
[37 nt withheld, positions 6279-6315]
ACTCTATCTCGGGCTATTCTTTTGATTTATAAGGGATTTTGCCGATTTCGGTCTATTGGTTAAAAAATGA
GCTGATTTAACAAAAATTTAACGCGAATTTTAACAAAATATTAACGTTTACAATTTTATGGTGCACTCTC
AGTACAATCTGCTCTGATGCCGCATAGTTAAGCCAGCCCCGACACCCGCCAACACCCGCTGACGCGCCCT
GACGGGCTTGTCTGCTCCCGGCATCCGCTTACAGACAAGCTGTGACCGTCTCCGGGAGCTGCATGTGTCA
GAGGTTTTCACCGTCATCACCGAAACGCGCGAGACGAAAGGGCCTCGTGATACGCCTATTTTTATAGGTT
AATGTCATGATAATAATGGTTTCTTAGACGTCAGGTGGCACTTTTCGGGGAAATGTGCGCGGAACCCCTA
TTTGTTTATTTTTCTAAATACATTCAAATATGTATCCGCTCATGAGACAATAACCCTGATAAATGCTTCA
ATAATATTGAAAAAGGAAGAGTATGAGTATTCAACATTTCCGTGTCGCCCTTATTCCCTTTTTTGCGGCA
TTTTGCCTTCCTGTTTTTGCTCACCCAGAAACGCTGGTGAAAGTAAAAGATGCTGAAGATCAGTTGGGTG
CACGAGTGGGTTACATCGAACTGGATCTCAACAGCGGTAAGATCCTTGAGAGTTTTCGCCCCGAAGAACG
TTTTCCAATGATGAGCACTTTTAAAGTTCTGCTATGTGGCGCGGTATTATCCCGTATTGACGCCGGGCAA
GAGCAACTCGGTCGCCGCATACACTATTCTCAGAATGACTTGGTTGAGTACTCACCAGTCACAGAAAAGC
ATCTTACGGATGGCATGACAGTAAGAGAATTATGCAGTGCTGCCATAACCATGAGTGATAACACTGCGGC
CAACTTACTTCTGACAACGATCGGAGGACCGAAGGAGCTAACCGCTTTTTTGCACAACATGGGGGATCAT
GTAACTCGCCTTGATCGTTGGGAACCGGAGCTGAATGAAGCCATACCAAACGACGAGCGTGACACCACGA
TGCCTGTAGCAATGGCAACAACGTTGCGCAAACTATTAACTGGCGAACTACTTACTCTAGCTTCCCGGCA
ACAATTAATAGACTGGATGGAGGCGGATAAAGTTGCAGGACCACTTCTGCGCTCGGCCCTTCCGGCTGGC
TGGTTTATTGCTGATAAATCTGGAGCCGGTGAGCGTGGAAGCCGCGGTATCATTGCAGCACTGGGGCCAG
ATGGTAAGCCCTCCCGTATCGTAGTTATCTACACGACGGGGAGTCAGGCAACTATGGATGAACGAAATAG
ACAGATCGCTGAGATAGGTGCCTCACTGATTAAGCATTGGTAACTGTCAGACCAAGTTTACTCATATATA
CTTTAGATTGATTTAAAACTTCATTTTTAATTTAAAAGGATCTAGGTGAAGATCCTTTTTGATAATCTCA
TGACCAAAATCCCTTAACGTGAGTTTTCGTTCCACTGAGCGTCAGACCCCGTAGAAAAGATCAAAGGATC
TTCTTGAGATCCTTTTTTTCTGCGCGTAATCTGCTGCTTGCAAACAAAAAAACCACCGCTACCAGCGGTG
GTTTGTTTGCCGGATCAAGAGCTACCAACTCTTTTTCCGAAGGTAACTGGCTTCAGCAGAGCGCAGATAC
CAAATACTGTTCTTCTAGTGTAGCCGTAGTTAGGCCACCACTTCAAGAACTCTGTAGCACCGCCTACATA
CCTCGCTCTGCTAATCCTGTTACCAGTGGCTGCTGCCAGTGGCGATAAGTCGTGTCTTACCGGGTTGGAC
TCAAGACGATAGTTACCGGATAAGGCGCAGCGGTCGGGCTGAACGGGGGGTTCGTGCACACAGCCCAGCT
TGGAGCGAACGACCTACACCGAACTGAGATACCTACAGCGTGAGCTATGAGAAAGCGCCACGCTTCCCGA
AGGGAGAAAGGCGGACAGGTATCCGGTAAGCGGCAGGGTCGGAACAGGAGAGCGCACGAGGGAGCTTCCA
GGGGGAAACGCCTGGTATCTTTATAGTCCTGTCGGGTTTCGCCACCTCTGACTTGAGCGTCGATTTTTGT
GATGCTCGTCAGGGGGGCGGAGCCTATGGAAAAACGCCAGCAACGCGGCCTTTTTACGGTTCCTGGCCTT
TTGCTGGCCTTTTGCTCACATGT
Features (pLannotate 1.2.2; 18 found; start..end, strand, type, name):
      1..241     +  promoter       U6 promoter: RNA polymerase III promoter for human U6 snRNA
    271..346     +  misc_RNA       gRNA scaffold: guide RNA scaffold for the Streptococcus pyogenes CRISPR/Cas9 system
    353..396     +  misc_RNA       gRNA scaffold (fragment): guide RNA scaffold for the Streptococcus pyogenes CRISPR/Cas9 system
    443..728     +  enhancer       CMV enhancer: human cytomegalovirus immediate early enhancer; contains an 18-bp deletion relative to the standard CMV enhancer
    730..1007    +  promoter       chicken β-actin promoter: No description available
   1008..1235    +  intron         hybrid intron: hybrid between chicken β-actin (CBA) and minute virus of mice (MMV) introns (Gray et al., 2011)
   1373..2974    +  CDS            Cas9(N): N-terminal portion of Streptococcus pyogenes Cas9 (Zetsche et al., 2015)
   2975..5473    +  CDS            Cas9(C): C-terminal portion of Streptococcus pyogenes Cas9 (Zetsche et al., 2015)
   5474..5521    +  CDS            nucleoplasmin NLS: bipartite nuclear localization signal from nucleoplasmin
   5555..5666    +  polyA_signal   bGH poly(A) signal: bovine growth hormone polyadenylation signal
   5771..5911    +  repeat_region  AAV2 ITR: inverted terminal repeat of adeno-associated virus serotype 2 inverted
   5916..5967    -  misc_feature   bom (fragment): basis of mobility region from pBR322
   5986..6441    +  rep_origin     f1 ori (sequence partly withheld): f1 bacteriophage origin of replication; arrow indicates direction of (+) strand synthesis
   6442..6491    -  misc_feature   bom (fragment): basis of mobility region from pBR322
   6593..6628    -  CDS            rop (fragment): Rop protein, which maintains plasmids at low copy number; rop
   6723..6827    +  promoter       AmpR promoter: bla
   6828..7688    +  CDS            AmpR: β-lactamase; bla; confers resistance to ampicillin, carbenicillin, and related antibiotics
   7859..8447    +  rep_origin     ori: high-copy-number ColE1/pMB1/pBR322/pUC origin of replication
