[The description below was written by a language model from this plasmid's Addgene catalogue record and pLannotate feature annotations shown in this document.]
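Description:
pX330 Human 3' HP1a gRNA is an all-in-one CRISPR plasmid built on the pX330-U6-Chimeric_BB-CBh-hSpCas9 backbone, designed for transient expression in mammalian cells of both wild-type Streptococcus pyogenes Cas9 and a single guide RNA directed at the 3' end of the human HP1a gene. The roughly 8.5 kb plasmid is maintained in E. coli through a high-copy ColE1/pUC-type origin and selected with ampicillin via the β-lactamase (AmpR) gene. It also carries an f1 phage origin. A single AAV2 inverted terminal repeat and small fragments of bom and rop are annotated as backbone remnants and are not a complete packaging system.

The payload consists of two expression units. A human U6 RNA polymerase III promoter drives the guide RNA: a 20-nt spacer was inserted by restriction cloning between two BbsI sites, both destroyed in the process, so that it sits directly upstream of the S. pyogenes gRNA scaffold. A second, partial scaffold fragment is annotated just downstream. The Cas9 unit uses the CBh hybrid promoter, made up of a CMV enhancer, the chicken β-actin promoter and a hybrid CBA/MVM intron. The Cas9 coding sequence is annotated as contiguous N- and C-terminal portions that together form one open reading frame, followed by a C-terminal nucleoplasmin nuclear localization signal and a bovine growth hormone polyadenylation signal.

Once transfected, the nuclease-active Cas9 is guided to cut near the end of the HP1a coding region. Cutting at this position is commonly used to promote homology-directed insertion of a C-terminal tag from a co-delivered donor, but the record states only the targeting purpose and describes no donor template.
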