Addgene plasmid #127907: pX330 Human 3' HP1a gRNA
Purpose: WT Cas9 Vector targeting the 3' end of the human HP1a gene
Depositing lab: Mark Groudine. Publication: HP1alpha is a chromatin crosslinker that controls nuclear and mitotic chromosome mechanics. Strom AR, Biggs RJ, Banigan EJ, Wang X, Chiu K, Herman C, Collado J, Yue F, Ritland Politz JC, Tait LJ, Scalzo D, Telling A, Groudine M, Brangwynne CP, Marko JF, Stephens AD. Elife. 2021 Jun 9;10. pii: 63972. doi: 10.7554/eLife.63972. PubMed 34106828.
Backbone
  Vector backbone: pX330-U6-Chimeric_BB-CBh-hSpCas9
  Vector type: CRISPR
Growth in bacteria
  Bacterial resistance: Ampicillin, 100 μg/mL
  Growth temperature: 37°C
  Growth strain: DH5alpha
  Copy number: Unknown
Gene/Insert
  Gene/Insert name: gRNA for Human 3' HP1a
  gRNA/shRNA sequence: acagcaaagagctaaaggag
  Cloning method: Restriction Enzyme; 5′ cloning site BbsI (destroyed during cloning); 3′ cloning site BbsI (destroyed during cloning)
  Sequencing primers: 5′ cacctctgacttgagcgtcg
Resource information
  A portion of this plasmid was derived from a plasmid made by: https://www.addgene.org/42230/
Terms and licenses: Academic/Nonprofit Terms; Industry Terms: Not Available to Industry
How to cite: pX330 Human 3' HP1a gRNA was a gift from Mark Groudine (Addgene plasmid # 127907 ; http://n2t.net/addgene:127907 ; RRID:Addgene_127907)
